>Addgene plasmid #247544 | DJ-L1 gRNA #4 | addgene full sequence | sequence record 495324 | Addgene NGS Result
GAGGGCCTATTTCCCATGATTCCTTCATATTTGCATATACGATACAAGGCTGTTAGAGAGATAATTGGAA
TTAATTTGACTGTAAACACAAAGATATTAGTACAAAATACGTGACGTAGAAAGTAATAATTTCTTGGGTA
GTTTGCAGTTTTAAAATTATGTTTTAAAATGGACTATCATATGCTTACCGTAACTTGAAAGTATTTCGAT
TTCTTGGCTTTATATATCTTGTGGAAAGGACGAAACACCGGTGTACCTAAAGAGCAAACAGGTTTTAGAG
CTAGAAATAGCAAGTTAAAATAAGGCTAGTCCGTTATCAACTTGAAAAAGTGGCACCGAGTCGGTGCTTT
TTTTAAAGAATTCTCGACCTCGAGACAAATGGCAGTATTCATCCACAATTTTAAAAGAAAAGGGGGGATT
GGGGGGTACAGTGCAGGGGAAAGAATAGTAGACATAATAGCAACAGACATACAAACTAAAGAATTACAAA
AACAAATTACAAAAATTCAAAATTTTCGGGTTTATTACAGGGACAGCAGAGATCCACTTTGGCCGCGGCT
CGAGGGGGTTGGGGTTGCGCCTTTTCCAAGGCAGCCCTGGGTTTGCGCAGGGACGCGGCTGCTCTGGGCG
TGGTTCCGGGAAACGCAGCGGCGCCGACCCTGGGACTCGCACATTCTTCACGTCCGTTCGCAGCGTCACC
CGGATCTTCGCCGCTACCCTTGTGGGCCCCCCGGCGACGCTTCCTGCTCCGCCCCTAAGTCGGGAAGGTT
CCTTGCGGTTCGCGGCGTGCCGGACGTGACAAACGGAAGCCGCACGTCTCACTAGTACCCTCGCAGACGG
ACAGCGCCAGGGAGCAATGGCAGCGCGCCGACCGCGATGGGCTGTGGCCAATAGCGGCTGCTCAGCAGGG
CGCGCCGAGAGCAGCGGCCGGGAAGGGGCGGTGCGGGAGGCGGGGTGTGGGGCGGTAGTGTGGGCCCTGT
TCCTGCCCGCGCGGTGTTCCGCATTCTGCAAGCCTCCGGAGCGCACGTCGGCAGTCGGCTCCCTCGTTGA
CCGAATCACCGACCTCTCTCCCCAGGGGGATCCATGGTGAGCAAGGGCGAGGAGCTGTTCACCGGGGTGG
TGCCCATCCTGGTCGAGCTGGACGGCGACGTAAACGGCCACAAGTTCAGCGTGTCCGGCGAGGGCGAGGG
CGATGCCACCTACGGCAAGCTGACCCTGAAGTTCATCTGCACCACCGGCAAGCTGCCCGTGCCCTGGCCC
ACCCTCGTGACCACCCTGACCTACGGCGTGCAGTGCTTCAGCCGCTACCCCGACCACATGAAGCAGCACG
ACTTCTTCAAGTCCGCCATGCCCGAAGGCTACGTCCAGGAGCGCACCATCTTCTTCAAGGACGACGGCAA
CTACAAGACCCGCGCCGAGGTGAAGTTCGAGGGCGACACCCTGGTGAACCGCATCGAGCTGAAGGGCATC
GACTTCAAGGAGGACGGCAACATCCTGGGGCACAAGCTGGAGTACAACTACAACAGCCACAACGTCTATA
TCATGGCCGACAAGCAGAAGAACGGCATCAAGGTGAACTTCAAGATCCGCCACAACATCGAGGACGGCAG
CGTGCAGCTCGCCGACCACTACCAGCAGAACACCCCCATCGGCGACGGCCCCGTGCTGCTGCCCGACAAC
CACTACCTGAGCACCCAGTCCGCCCTGAGCAAAGACCCCAACGAGAAGCGCGATCACATGGTCCTGCTGG
AGTTCGTGACCGCCGCCGGGATCACTCTCGGCATGGACGAGCTGTACAAGTAAAGCGGCCGCGACTCTAG
ATCATAATCAGCCATACCACATTTGTAGAGGTTTTACTTGCTTTAAAAAACCTCCCACACCTCCCCCTGA
ACCTGAAACATAAAATGAATGCAATTGTTGTTGTTAACTTGTTTATTGCAGCTTATAATGGTTACAAATA
AAGCAATAGCATCACAAATTTCACAAATAAAGCATTTTTTTCACTGCATTCTAGTTGTGGTTTGTCCAAA
CTCATCAATGTATCTTAGTCGACCGATGCCCTTGAGAGCCTTCAACCCAGTCAGCTCCTTCCGGTGGGCG
CGGGGCATGACTATCGTCGCCGCACTTATGACTGTCTTCTTTATCATGCAACTCGTAGGACAGGTGCCGG
CAGCGCTCTTCCGCTTCCTCGCTCACTGACTCGCTGCGCTCGGTCGTTCGGCTGCGGCGAGCGGTATCAG
CTCACTCAAAGGCGGTAATACGGTTATCCACAGAATCAGGGGATAACGCAGGAAAGAACATGTGAGCAAA
AGGCCAGCAAAAGGCCAGGAACCGTAAAAAGGCCGCGTTGCTGGCGTTTTTCCATAGGCTCCGCCCCCCT
GACGAGCATCACAAAAATCGACGCTCAAGTCAGAGGTGGCGAAACCCGACAGGACTATAAAGATACCAGG
CGTTTCCCCCTGGAAGCTCCCTCGTGCGCTCTCCTGTTCCGACCCTGCCGCTTACCGGATACCTGTCCGC
CTTTCTCCCTTCGGGAAGCGTGGCGCTTTCTCATAGCTCACGCTGTAGGTATCTCAGTTCGGTGTAGGTC
GTTCGCTCCAAGCTGGGCTGTGTGCACGAACCCCCCGTTCAGCCCGACCGCTGCGCCTTATCCGGTAACT
ATCGTCTTGAGTCCAACCCGGTAAGACACGACTTATCGCCACTGGCAGCAGCCACTGGTAACAGGATTAG
CAGAGCGAGGTATGTAGGCGGTGCTACAGAGTTCTTGAAGTGGTGGCCTAACTACGGCTACACTAGAAGA
ACAGTATTTGGTATCTGCGCTCTGCTGAAGCCAGTTACCTTCGGAAAAAGAGTTGGTAGCTCTTGATCCG
GCAAACAAACCACCGCTGGTAGCGGTGGTTTTTTTGTTTGCAAGCAGCAGATTACGCGCAGAAAAAAAGG
ATCTCAAGAAGATCCTTTGATCTTTTCTACGGGGTCTGACGCTCAGTGGAACGAAAACTCACGTTAAGGG
ATTTTGGTCATGAGATTATCAAAAAGGATCTTCACCTAGATCCTTTTAAATTAAAAATGAAGTTTTAAAT
CAATCTAAAGTATATATGAGTAAACTTGGTCTGACAGTTACCAATGCTTAATCAGTGAGGCACCTATCTC
AGCGATCTGTCTATTTCGTTCATCCATAGTTGCCTGACTCCCCGTCGTGTAGATAACTACGATACGGGAG
GGCTTACCATCTGGCCCCAGTGCTGCAATGATACCGCGGGACCCACGCTCACCGGCTCCAGATTTATCAG
CAATAAACCAGCCAGCCGGAAGGGCCGAGCGCAGAAGTGGTCCTGCAACTTTATCCGCCTCCATCCAGTC
TATTAATTGTTGCCGGGAAGCTAGAGTAAGTAGTTCGCCAGTTAATAGTTTGCGCAACGTTGTTGCCATT
GCTACAGGCATCGTGGTGTCACGCTCGTCGTTTGGTATGGCTTCATTCAGCTCCGGTTCCCAACGATCAA
GGCGAGTTACATGATCCCCCATGTTGTGCAAAAAAGCGGTTAGCTCCTTCGGTCCTCCGATCGTTGTCAG
AAGTAAGTTGGCCGCAGTGTTATCACTCATGGTTATGGCAGCACTGCATAATTCTCTTACTGTCATGCCA
TCCGTAAGATGCTTTTCTGTGACTGGTGAGTACTCAACCAAGTCATTCTGAGAATAGTGTATGCGGCGAC
CGAGTTGCTCTTGCCCGGCGTCAATACGGGATAATACCGCGCCACATAGCAGAACTTTAAAAGTGCTCAT
CATTGGAAAACGTTCTTCGGGGCGAAAACTCTCAAGGATCTTACCGCTGTTGAGATCCAGTTCGATGTAA
CCCACTCGTGCACCCAACTGATCTTCAGCATCTTTTACTTTCACCAGCGTTTCTGGGTGAGCAAAAACAG
GAAGGCAAAATGCCGCAAAAAAGGGAATAAGGGCGACACGGAAATGTTGAATACTCATACTCTTCCTTTT
TCAATATTATTGAAGCATTTATCAGGGTTATTGTCTCATGAGCGGATACATATTTGAATGTATTTAGAAA
AATAAACAAATAGGGGTTCCGCGCACATTTCCCCGAAAAGTGCCACCTG
[124 nt withheld, positions 4110-4233]
C
[91 nt withheld, positions 4235-4325]
A
[49 nt withheld, positions 4327-4375]
CCTTTGACGTTGGAGTCCACGTTCTTT
[37 nt withheld, positions 4403-4439]
ACCCTATCTCGGTCTATTCTTTTGATTTATAAGGGATTTTGCCGATTTCGGCCTATTGGTTAAAAAATGA
GCTGATTTAACAAAAATTTAACGCGAATTTTAACAAAATATTAACGCTTACAATTTGCCATTCGCCATTC
AGGCTGCGCAACTGTTGGGAAGGGCGATCGGTGCGGGCCTCTTCGCTATTACGCCAGCCCAAGCTACCAT
GATAAGTAAGTAATATTAAGGTACGGGAGGTACTTGGAGCGGCCGCAATAAAATATCTTTATTTTCATTA
CATCTGTGTGTTGGTTTTTTGTGTGAATCGATAGTACTAACATACGCTCTCCATCAAAACAAAACGAAAC
AAAACAAACTAGCAAAATAGGCTGTCCCCAGTGCAAGTGCAGGTGCCAGAACATTTCTCTATCGATAGGT
ACCGATTAGTGAACGGATCTCGACGGTATCGATCACGAGACTAGCCTCGAGCGGCCGCCCCCTTCACC
Features (pLannotate 1.2.2; 16 found; start..end, strand, type, name):
      1..241     +  promoter       U6 promoter: RNA polymerase III promoter for human U6 snRNA
    272..347     +  misc_RNA       gRNA scaffold: guide RNA scaffold for the Streptococcus pyogenes CRISPR/Cas9 system
    399..516     +  misc_feature   cPPT/CTS: central polypurine tract and central termination sequence of HIV-1
    565..1075    +  promoter       hPGK promoter: human phosphoglycerate kinase 1 promoter
   1084..1803    +  CDS            EGFP: the original enhanced GFP (Yang et al., 1996) mammalian codon-optimized
   1820..1903    +  CDS            large T antigen (fragment): large T antigen from SV40 (simian virus 40)
   1926..2047    +  polyA_signal   SV40 poly(A) signal: SV40 polyadenylation signal
   2048..2179    +  CDS            TcR (fragment): tetracycline efflux protein; tet; confers resistance to tetracycline
   2359..2947    -  rep_origin     ori: high-copy-number ColE1/pMB1/pBR322/pUC origin of replication
   3118..3978    -  CDS            AmpR: β-lactamase; bla; confers resistance to ampicillin, carbenicillin, and related antibiotics
   3979..4083    -  promoter       AmpR promoter: bla
   4110..4538    +  rep_origin     f1 ori (sequence partly withheld): f1 bacteriophage origin of replication; arrow indicates direction of (+) strand synthesis
   4570..4637    -  CDS            lacZα (fragment): LacZα fragment of β-galactosidase; lacZ fragment
   4696..4744    +  polyA_signal   poly(A) signal: synthetic polyadenylation signal
   4758..4849    +  misc_feature   pause site: RNA polymerase II transcriptional pause signal from the human α2 globin gene
   4862..4878    +  CDS            Rev (fragment): human immunodeficiency virus 1 (HIV-1) Rev protein; rev; enhances nuclear export of unspliced and incompletely spliced viral mRNAs
