[The description below was written by a language model from this plasmid's Addgene catalogue record and pLannotate feature annotations shown in this document.]
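Description:
DJ-L1 gRNA #4 is a mammalian CRISPR guide-expression plasmid built on the pGL3-U6-sgRNA-EGFP backbone and sequenced at 4,927 nt. It is propagated in E. coli as a high-copy plasmid through a ColE1/pUC-type origin and selected with ampicillin via the β-lactamase gene and its own promoter. An f1 phage origin is also present. Upstream of the U6 cassette sit a synthetic poly(A) signal and an RNA polymerase II pause site, pGL3-derived elements that limit read-through transcription from the backbone.

The payload is a single guide RNA directed against the human LINE1 element at the distal junction (DJ) of rDNA repeats. The human U6 RNA polymerase III promoter drives the 20-nt spacer, which lies in the gap between the promoter and the Streptococcus pyogenes Cas9 gRNA scaffold. A separate cassette, made up of the human PGK promoter, EGFP and an SV40 polyadenylation signal, marks transfected cells by fluorescence so they can be monitored or sorted. A cPPT/CTS element lies between the two cassettes, but no LTRs or packaging signal are annotated, so the plasmid appears suited to transfection rather than lentiviral packaging. The short hits to large T antigen, TcR, lacZα and Rev are fragments and are probably backbone remnants, not functional genes.

The stated purpose is CRISPRi knockdown of the DJ LINE1. The plasmid encodes no Cas9 or dCas9 repressor, so that component must be supplied separately; the record does not say which effector was used. The name suggests it is one of several guides against the same target. The cloning sites used for the spacer are not recorded.
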