Addgene plasmid #247544: DJ-L1 gRNA #4
Purpose: CRISPRi-KD of human DJ LINE1
Depositing lab: Miguel Ramalho-Santos. Publication: LINE1 elements at distal junctions of rDNA repeats regulate nucleolar organization in human embryonic stem cells. Ataei L, Zhang J, Monis S, Giemza K, Mittal K, Yang J, Shimomura M, McStay B, Wilson MD, Ramalho-Santos M. Genes Dev. 2025 Feb 3;39(3-4):280-298. doi: 10.1101/gad.351979.124. PubMed 39797762.
Backbone
  Vector backbone: pGL3-U6-sgRNA-EGFP
  Vector type: Mammalian Expression, CRISPR
Growth in bacteria
  Bacterial resistance: Ampicillin, 100 μg/mL
  Growth temperature: 37°C
  Growth strain: DH5alpha
  Copy number: High Copy
Gene/Insert
  Gene/Insert name: sgRNA targeting human L1DJ
  gRNA/shRNA sequence: TGTACCTAAAGAGCAAACAG
  Species: H. sapiens (human)
  Mutation: none
  Cloning method: Restriction Enzyme; 5′ cloning site Unknown (unknown if destroyed)
Terms and licenses: Academic/Nonprofit Terms; Industry Terms: Not Available to Industry
How to cite: DJ-L1 gRNA #4 was a gift from Miguel Ramalho-Santos (Addgene plasmid # 247544 ; http://n2t.net/addgene:247544 ; RRID:Addgene_247544)
